>Addgene plasmid #61521 | Tom20-mChF-AIP(TD) | depositor partial sequence | sequence record 100257 | Author's partial sequence
CGCTAGCGCTACCGGTGAATTCGCCACCATGGTGGGTCGGAACAGCGCCATCGCCGCGGGCGTGTGCGGT
GCCCTCTTCATAGGGTACTGCATCTACTTTGACCGCAAAAGACGAAGTGACCCCAACTTCGGATCCGGAG
CAAGTGGAATGGTGAGCAAGGGCGAGGAGGATAACATGGCCATCATCAAGGAGTTCATGCGCTTCAAGGT
GCACATGGAGGGCTCCGTGAACGGCCACGAGTTCGAGATCGAGGGCGAGGGCGAGGGCCGCCCCTACGAG
GGCACCCAGACCGCCAAGCTGAAGGTGACCAAGGGTGGCCCCCTGCCCTTCGCCTGGGACATCCTGTCCC
CTCAGTTCATGTACGGCTCCAAGGCCTACGTGAAGCACCCCGCCGACATCCCCGACTACTTGAAGCTGTC
CTTCCCCGAGGGCTTCAAGTGGGAGCGCGTGATGAACTTCGAGGACGGCGGCGTGGTGACCGTGACCCAG
GACTCCTCCCTGCAGGACGGCGAGTTCATCTACAAGGTGAAGCTGCGCGGCACCAACTTCCCCTCCGACG
GCCCCGTAATGCAGAAGAAGACCATGGGCTGGGAGGCCTCCTCCGAGCGGATGTACCCCGAGGACGGCGC
CCTGAAGGGCGAGATCAAGCAGAGGCTGAAGCTGAAGGACGGCGGCCACTACGACGCTGAGGTCAAGACC
ACCTACAAGGCCAAGAAGCCCGTGCAGCTGCCCGGCGCCTACAACGTCAACATCAAGTTGGACATCACCT
CCCACAACGAGGACTACACCATCGTGGAACAGTACGAACGCGCCGAGGGCCGCCACTCCACCGGCGGCAT
GGACGAACTGTACAAGAGTGCTGGTGGTGGAGTGCAGGTGGAAACCATCTCCCCAGGAGACGGGCGCACC
TTCCCCAAGCGCGGCCAGACCTGCGTGGTGCACTACACCGGGATGCTTGAAGATGGAAAGAAATTTGATT
CCTCCCGGGACAGAAACAAGCCCTTTAAGTTTATGCTAGGCAAGCAGGAGGTGATCCGAGGCTGGGAAGA
AGGGGTTGCCCAGATGAGTGTGGGTCAGAGAGCCAAACTGACTATATCTCCAGATTATGCCTATGGTGCC
ACTGGGCACCCAGGCATCATCCCACCACATGCCACTCTCGTCTTCGATGTGGAGCTTCTAAAACTGGAAA
GTGCTGGTGGTAGTGCTGGTGGTAGTGCTGGTGGTAGTGCTGGTGGTAGTGCTGGTGGTCCTCGAGCTCA
AGCTTCGAATTCAGGATCAGGAGAGGGATCAACCAAGATGAGAAGAGTGGCTGATCTGGTGGACCTTGGA
ACCGGAGGATCAGAGCTCTGACTGCAGGGATCC
