>Addgene plasmid #61521 | Tom20-mChF-AIP(TD) | addgene partial sequence | sequence record 101072 | CMV-F 5'-CGCAAATGGGCGGTAGGCGTG-3'
GTGAACCGTCAGATCCGCCTAGCGCTACCGGTGAATTCGCCACCATGGTGGGTCGGAACAGCGCCATCGC
CGCGGGCGTGTGCGGTGCCCTCTTCATAGGGTACTGCATCTACTTTGACCGCAAAAGACGAAGTGACCCC
AACTTCGGATCCGGAGCAAGTGGAATGGTGAGCAAGGGCGAGGAGGATAACATGGCCATCATCAAGGAGT
TCATGCGCTTCAAGGTGCACATGGAGGGCTCCGTGAACGGCCACGAGTTCGAGATCGAGGGCGAGGGCGA
GGGCCGCCCCTACGAGGGCACCCAGACCGCCAAGCTGAAGGTGACCAAGGGTGGCCCCCTGCCCTTCGCC
TGGGACATCCTGTCCCCTCAGTTCATGTACGGCTCCAAGGCCTACGTGAAGCACCCCGCCGACATCCCCG
ACTACTTGAAGCTGTCCTTCCCCGAGGGCTTCAAGTGGGAGCGCGTGATGAACTTCGAGGACGGCGGCGT
GGTGACCGTGACCCAGGACTCCTCCCTGCAGGACGGCGAGTTCATCTACAAGGTGAAGCTGCGCGGCACC
AACTTCCCCTCCGACGGCCCCGTAATGCAGAAGAAGACCATGGGCTGGGAGGCCTCCTCCGAGCGGATGT
ACCCCGAGGACGGCGCCCTGAAGGGCGAGATCAAGCAGAGGCTGAAGCTGAAGGACGGCGGCCACTACGA
CGCTGAGGTCAAGACCACCTACAAGGCCAAGAAGCCCGTGCAGCTGCCCGGCGCCTACAACGTCAACATC
AAGTTGGACATCACCTCCCACAACGAGGACTACACCATCGTGGAACAGTACGAACGCGCCGA
