>Addgene plasmid #61521 | Tom20-mChF-AIP(TD) | addgene partial sequence | sequence record 101074 | SV40pA-R 5'-GAAATTTGTGATGCTATTGC-3'
CGAGATCAAGCAGAGGCTGAAGCTGAAGGACGGCGGCCACTACGACGCTGAGGTCAAGACCACCTACAAG
GCCAAGAAGCCCGTGCAGCTGCCCGGCGCCTACAACGTCAACATCAAGTTGGACATCACCTCCCACAACG
AGGACTACACCATCGTGGAACAGTACGAACGCGCCGAGGGCCGCCACTCCACCGGCGGCATGGACGAACT
GTACAAGAGTGCTGGTGGTGGAGTGCAGGTGGAAACCATCTCCCCAGGAGACGGGCGCACCTTCCCCAAG
CGCGGCCAGACCTGCGTGGTGCACTACACCGGGATGCTTGAAGATGGAAAGAAATTTGATTCCTCCCGGG
ACAGAAACAAGCCCTTTAAGTTTATGCTAGGCAAGCAGGAGGTGATCCGAGGCTGGGAAGAAGGGGTTGC
CCAGATGAGTGTGGGTCAGAGAGCCAAACTGACTATATCTCCAGATTATGCCTATGGTGCCACTGGGCAC
CCAGGCATCATCCCACCACATGCCACTCTCGTCTTCGATGTGGAGCTTCTAAAACTGGAAAGTGCTGGTG
GTAGTGCTGGTGGTAGTGCTGGTGGTAGTGCTGGTGGTAGTGCTGGTGGTCCTCGAGCTCAAGCTTCGAA
TTCAGGATCAGGAGAGGGATCAACCAAGATGAGAAGAGTGGCTGATCTGGTGGACCTTGGAACCGGAGGA
TCAGAGCTCTGACTGCAGGGATCCACCGGATCTAGATAACTGATCATAATCAGCCATACCACATTTGTAG
AGGTTTTACTTGCTTTAAAAAACCTCCCACACCTCCCCCTGAACCTGAAACATAAAATGAATGC
