>Addgene plasmid #61521 | Tom20-mChF-AIP(TD) | addgene partial sequence | sequence record 101075 | mCherry-F 5'-ccccgtaatgcagaagaaga-3'
GAGGACGGCGCCCTGAAGGGCGAGATCAAGCAGAGGCTGAAGCTGAAGGACGGCGGCCACTACGACGCTG
AGGTCAAGACCACCTACAAGGCCAAGAAGCCCGTGCAGCTGCCCGGCGCCTACAACGTCAACATCAAGTT
GGACATCACCTCCCACAACGAGGACTACACCATCGTGGAACAGTACGAACGCGCCGAGGGCCGCCACTCC
ACCGGCGGCATGGACGAACTGTACAAGAGTGCTGGTGGTGGAGTGCAGGTGGAAACCATCTCCCCAGGAG
ACGGGCGCACCTTCCCCAAGCGCGGCCAGACCTGCGTGGTGCACTACACCGGGATGCTTGAAGATGGAAA
GAAATTTGATTCCTCCCGGGACAGAAACAAGCCCTTTAAGTTTATGCTAGGCAAGCAGGAGGTGATCCGA
GGCTGGGAAGAAGGGGTTGCCCAGATGAGTGTGGGTCAGAGAGCCAAACTGACTATATCTCCAGATTATG
CCTATGGTGCCACTGGGCACCCAGGCATCATCCCACCACATGCCACTCTCGTCTTCGATGTGGAGCTTCT
AAAACTGGAAAGTGCTGGTGGTAGTGCTGGTGGTAGTGCTGGTGGTAGTGCTGGTGGTAGTGCTGGTGGT
CCTCGAGCTCAAGCTTCGAATTCAGGATCAGGAGAGGGATCAACCAAGATGAGAAGAGTGGCTGATCTGG
TGGACCTTGGAACCGGAGGATCAGAGCTCTGACTGCAGGGATCCACCGGATCTAGATAACTGATCATAAT
CAGCCATACCACATTTGTAGAGG
