[The description below was written by a language model from this plasmid's Addgene catalogue record.]
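Description:
Tom20-mChF-AIP(TD) is a mammalian expression plasmid built on a C1-type backbone, in which a CMV promoter drives a single multi-part fusion protein. It is propagated in E. coli under kanamycin selection and carries a neomycin resistance marker that allows G418 selection of transfected mammalian cells. The use of an SV40 poly(A) reverse sequencing primer suggests that the expression cassette ends in an SV40 polyadenylation signal. The record does not describe the origin of replication, and the copy number is listed as unknown.

The encoded fusion consists of Tom20 and mCherry placed N-terminal to human FKBP1A (FKBP12), followed in frame by AIP carrying a threonine-to-aspartate substitution (the "TD" mutation, recorded as T429D). Tom20 sequences are commonly used as an anchor to the outer mitochondrial membrane, so the fusion is presumably displayed on the mitochondrial surface. mCherry provides red fluorescence for confirming expression and localization. FKBP is a standard module for chemically induced dimerization with an FRB-tagged partner, although this record does not state a dimerization partner or how FKBP is used here.

The record does not spell out the abbreviation AIP. The associated publication concerns compartment-specific sensors and actuators of AMPK signaling, so AIP is likely an AMPK-directed peptide and the TD variant a mutant counterpart to the parental Tom20-mChF-AIP construct. The functional consequence of the mutation is not given. The depositor notes that the substitution results from two adjacent nucleotide changes relative to the parental plasmid, which is the appropriate reference for comparison.
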