Addgene plasmid #61521: Tom20-mChF-AIP(TD)
Purpose: Expression of human FK506 binding protein 1A (FKBP1A) tagged with mCherry, Tom20, and AIP with TD mutation
Depositing lab: Takanari Inoue. Depositing organization: Johns Hopkins University and School of Medicine. Publication: Compartmentalized AMPK signaling illuminated by genetically encoded molecular sensors and actuators. Miyamoto T, Rho E, Sample V, Akano H, Magari M, Ueno T, Gorshkov K, Chen M, Tokumitsu H, Zhang J, Inoue T. Cell Rep. 2015 Apr 28;11(4):657-70. doi: 10.1016/j.celrep.2015.03.057. Epub 2015 Apr 16. PubMed 25892241.
Backbone
  Vector backbone: C1
  Vector type: Mammalian Expression
  Selectable markers: Neomycin (select with G418)
Growth in bacteria
  Bacterial resistance: Kanamycin, 50 μg/mL
  Growth temperature: 37°C
  Growth strain: DH5alpha
  Copy number: Unknown
Gene/Insert
  Gene/Insert name: FK506 binding protein 1A
  Species: H. sapiens (human)
  Mutation: TD mutation (see comments)
  Entrez Gene: FKBP1A (a.k.a. FKBP-12, FKBP-1A, FKBP1, FKBP12, PKC12, PKCI2, PPIASE)
  Promoter: CMV
  Tag / fusion protein: mCherry (N terminal on insert); Tom20 (N terminal on insert); AIP with TD mutation (see comments)
  Cloning method: Unknown
  Sequencing primers: 5′ CMV Forward; 3′ SV40 poly A Reverse
Terms and licenses: Academic/Nonprofit Terms; Industry Terms: Not Available to Industry
Depositor comments: T429D in AIP following (in-frame with) FKBP caused by GA mismatch at 1313 bp and AC mismatch at 1314 bp in Author's partial sequence (please refer to Tom20-mChF-AIP for comparison).
How to cite: Tom20-mChF-AIP(TD) was a gift from Takanari Inoue (Addgene plasmid # 61521 ; http://n2t.net/addgene:61521 ; RRID:Addgene_61521)
